>Addgene plasmid #179409 | pv6_MECP2_MBD-R133C | addgene full sequence | sequence record 371616 | Addgene NGS Result
TCGCGCGTTTCGGTGATGACGGTGAAAACCTCTGACACATGCAGCTCCCGGAGACGGTCACAGCTTGTCT
GTAAGCGGATGCCGGGAGCAGACAAGCCCGTCAGGGCGCGTCAGCGGGTGTTGGCGGGTGTCGGGGCTGG
CTTAACTATGCGGCATCAGAGCAGATTGTACTGAGAGTGCACCATATGCGGTGTGAAATACCGCACAGAT
GCGTAAGGAGAAAATACCGCATCAGGCGCCATTCGCCATTCAGGCTGCGCAACTGTTGGGAAGGGCGATC
GGTGCGGGCCTCTTCGCTATTACGCCAGCTGGCGAAAGGGGGATGTGCTGCAAGGCGATTAAGTTGGGTA
ACGCCAGGGTTTTCCCAGTCACGACGTTGTAAAACGACGGCCAGTGAATTCTCGAGCCATAACTTCGTAT
AATGTATACTATACGAAGTTATATCGGACATTGATTATTGACTAGTTATTAATAGTAATCAATTACGGGG
TCATTAGTTCATAGCCCATATATGGAGTTCCGCGTTACATAACTTACGGTAAATGGCCCGCCTGGCTGAC
CGCCCAACGACCCCCGCCCATTGACGTCAATAATGACGTATGTTCCCATAGTAACGCCAATAGGGACTTT
CCATTGACGTCAATGGGTGGAGTATTTACGGTAAACTGCCCACTTGGCAGTACATCAAGTGTATCATATG
CCAAGTACGCCCCCTATTGACGTCAATGACGGTAAATGGCCCGCCTGGCATTATGCCCAGTACATGACCT
TATGGGACTTTCCTACTTGGCAGTACATCTACGTATTAGTCATCGCTATTACCATGGTCGAGGTGAGCCC
CACGTTCTGCTTCACTCTCCCCATCTCCCCCCCCTCCCCACCCCCAATTTTGTATTTATTTATTTTTTAA
TTATTTTGTGCAGCGATGGGGGCGGGGGGGGGGGGGGSGCGCGCCRGGGGGGGGGGGGGGGGGGGGGGGG
GGGGGSGGGGSGRGGSGGRGAGGKGCGGCGGCAGCCAATCAGAGCGGCGCGCTCCGAAAGTTTCCTTTTA
TGGCGAGGCGGCGGCGGCGGCGGCCCTATAAAAAGCGAAGCGCGCGGCGGGCGGGAGTCGCTGCGCGCTG
CCTTCGCCCCGTGCCCCGCTCCGCCGCCGCCTCGCGCCGCCCGCCCCGGCTCTGACTGACCGCGTTACTC
CCACAGGTGAGCGGGCGGGACGGCCCTTCTCCTCCGGGCTGTAATTAGCGCTTGGTTTAATGACGGCTTG
TTTCTTTTCTGTGGCTGCGTGAAAGCCTTGAGGGGCTCCGGGAGGGCCCTTTGTGCGGGGGGAGCGGCTC
GGGGGGTGCGTGCGTGTGTGTGTGCGTGGGGAGCGCCGCGTGCGGCTCCGCGCTGCCCGGCGGCTGTGAG
CGCTGCGGGCGCGGCGCGGGGCTTTGTGCGCTCCGCAGTGTGCGCGAGGGGAGCGCGGCCGGGGGCGGTG
CCCCGCGGTGCGGGGGGGGCTGCGAGGGGAACAAAGGCTGCGTGCGGGGTGTGTGCGTGGGGGGGTGAGC
AGGGGGTGTGGGCGCGTCGGTCGGGCTGCAACCCCCCCTGCACCCCCCTCCCCGAGTTGCTGAGCACGGC
CCGGCTTCGGGTGCGGGGCTCCGTACGGGGCGTGGCGCGGGGCTCGCCGTGCCGGGCGGGGGGTGGCGGC
AGGTGGGGGTGCCGGGCGGGGCGGGGCCGCCTCGGGCCGGGGRGGGCTCGGGGGRGGGGCGCGGCGGCCC
CCGGAGCGCCGGCGGCTGTCGAGGCGCGGCGAGCCGCAGCCATTGCCTTTTATGGTAATCGTGCGAGAGG
GCGCAGGGACTTCCTTTGTCCCAAATCTGTGCGGAGCCGAAATCTGGGAGGCGCCGCCGCACCCCCTCTA
GCGGGCGCGGGGCGAAGCGGTGCGGCGCCGGCAGGAAGGAAATGGGCGGGGAGGGCCTTCGTGCGTCGCC
GCGCCGCCGTCCCCTTCTCCCTCTCCAGCCTCGGGGCTGTCCGCGGGGGGACGGCTGCCTTCGGGGGGGA
CGGGGCAGGGCGGGGTTCGGCTTCTGGCGTGTGACCGGCGGCTCTAGAGCCTCTGCTAACCATGTTCATG
CCTTCTTCTTTTTCCTACAGCTCCTGGGCAACGTGCTGGTTATTGTGCTGTCTCATCATTTTGGCAAAGA
ATTCTAGCATGGCTGGTGGCCTGAATGACATCTTTGAGGCCCAGAAGATCGAGTGGCATGAGAACCTGTA
CTTCCAGGGAGTCGACGAAGAGTCTGGTTCTGTTTCTGGTGGTGATAAACAGCGGCGCTCCATTATCCGT
GACCGGGGACCTATGTATGATGACCCCACCTTGCCTGAAGGTTGGACACGAAAGCTTAAACAAAGGAAGT
CTGGCCGATCTGCTGGAAAGTATGATGTATATTTGATCAATCCCCAGGGAAAAGCTTTTTGCTCTAAAGT
AGAATTGATTGCATACTTTGAAAAGGTGGGAGACACCTCCTTGGACCCTAATGATTTTGACTTCACGGTA
ACTGGGAGAGGGAGCCCCTCCAGGAGAGAGCAGAAACCAATCGGTGGCGGAGGCTCTGGAGGTGGAGGCT
CCGCACCCCCCAAAAAGAAACGCAAGGTTGGATACCGGGATCCACCGGTCGCCACCGTGAGCAAGGGCGA
GGAGCTGTTCACCGGGGTGGTGCCCATCCTGGTCGAGCTGGACGGCGACGTAAACGGCCACAAGTTCAGC
GTGTCCGGCGAGGGCGAGGGCGATGCCACCTACGGCAAGCTGACCCTGAAGTTCATCTGCACCACCGGCA
AGCTGCCCGTGCCCTGGCCCACCCTCGTGACCACCCTGACCTACGGCGTGCAGTGCTTCAGCCGCTACCC
CGACCACATGAAGCAGCACGACTTCTTCAAGTCCGCCATGCCCGAAGGCTACGTCCAGGAGCGCACCATC
TTCTTCAAGGACGACGGCAACTACAAGACCCGCGCCGAGGTGAAGTTCGAGGGCGACACCCTGGTGAACC
GCATCGAGCTGAAGGGCATCGACTTCAAGGAGGACGGCAACATCCTGGGGCACAAGCTGGAGTACAACTA
CAACAGCCACAACGTCTATATCATGGCCGACAAGCAGAAGAACGGCATCAAGGTGAACTTCAAGATCCGC
CACAACATCGAGGACGGCAGCGTGCAGCTCGCCGACCACTACCAGCAGAACACCCCCATCGGCGACGGCC
CCGTGCTGCTGCCCGACAACCACTACCTGAGCACCCAGTCCGCCCTGAGCAAAGACCCCAACGAGAAGCG
CGATCACATGGTCCTGCTGGAGTTCGTGACCGCCGCCGGGATCACTCTCGGCATGGACGAGCTGTACAAG
TAAAGCGAGCTCGACAGATCTAGGAGCGGTTAACGAGGTAGCGGCCGCCGAAGCCGCTTGGAATAAGGCC
GGTGTGCGTTTGTCTATATGTTATTTTCCACCATATTGCCGTCTTTTGGCAATGTGAGGGCCCGGAAACC
TGGCCCTGTCTTCTTGACGAGCATTCCTAGGGGTCTTTCCCCTCTCGCCAAAGGAATGCAAGGTCTGTTG
AATGTCGTGAAGGAAGCAGTTCCTCTGGAAGCTTCTTGAAGACAAACAACGTCTGTAGCGACCCTTTGCA
GGCAGCGGAACCCCCCACCTGGCGACAGGTGCCTCTGCGGCCAAAAGCCACGTGTATAAGATACACCTGC
AAAGGCGGCACAACCCCAGTGCCACGTTGTGAGTTGGATAGTTGTGGAAAGAGTCAAATGGCTCTCCTCA
AGCGTATTCAACAAGGGGCTGAAGGATGCCCAGAAGGTACCCCATTGTATGGGATCTGATCTGGGGCCTC
GGTGCACATGCTTTACATGTGTTTAGTCGAGGTTAAAAAAACGTCTAGGCCCCCCGAACCACGGGGACGT
GGTTTTCCTTTGAAAAACACGATGATAATATGGCCACAACCATGACCGAGTACAAGCCCACGGTGCGCCT
CGCCACCCGCGACGACGTCCCCAGGGCCGTACGCACCCTCGCCGCCGCGTTCGCCGACTACCCCGCCACG
CGCCACACCGTCGATCCGGACCGCCACATCGAGCGGGTCACCGAGCTGCAAGAACTCTTCCTCACGCGCG
TCGGGCTCGACATCGGCAAGGTGTGGGTCGCGGACGACGGCGCCGCGGTGGCGGTCTGGACCACGCCGGA
GAGCGTCGAAGCGGGGGCGGTGTTCGCCGAGATCGGCCCGCGCATGGCCGAGTTGAGCGGTTCCCGGCTG
GCCGCGCAGCAACAGATGGAAGGCCTCCTGGCGCCGCACCGGCCCAAGGAGCCCGCGTGGTTCCTGGCCA
CCGTCGGCGTCTCGCCCGACCACCAGGGCAAGGGTCTGGGCAGCGCCGTCGTGCTCCCCGGAGTGGAGGC
GGCCGAGCGCGCCGGGGTGCCCGCCTTCCTGGAGACCTCCGCGCCCCGCAACCTCCCCTTCTACGAGCGG
CTCGGCTTCACCGTCACCGCCGACGTCGAGGTGCCCGAAGGACCGCGCACCTGGTGCATGACCCGCAAGC
CCGGTGCCTGACGCCCGCCCCACGACCCGCAGCGCCCGACCGAAAGGAGCGCAGTGCTACGAGATTTCGA
TTCCACCGCCGCCTTCTATGAAAGGTTGGGCTTCGGAATCGTTTTCCGGGACGCCGGCTGGATGATCCTC
CAGCGCGGGGATCTCATGCTGGAGTTCTTCGCCCACCCCAACTTGTTTATTGCAGCTTATAATGGTTACA
AATAAAGCAATAGCATCACAAATTTCACAAATAAAGCATTTTTTTCACTGCATTCTAGTTGTGGTTTGTC
CAAACTCATCAATGTATCTTATCATGTCTGTATACCGTGGATCCGGCCGGCCCCATAACTTCGTATAGTA
TACATTATACGAAGTTATCCCCTGCAGGCATGCAAGCTTGGCGTAATCATGGTCATAGCTGTTTCCTGTG
TGAAATTGTTATCCGCTCACAATTCCACACAACATACGAGCCGGAAGCATAAAGTGTAAAGCCTGGGGTG
CCTAATGAGTGAGCTAACTCACATTAATTGCGTTGCGCTCACTGCCCGCTTTCCAGTCGGGAAACCTGTC
GTGCCAGCTGCATTAATGAATCGGCCAACGCGCGGGGAGAGGCGGTTTGCGTATTGGGCGCTCTTCCGCT
TCCTCGCTCACTGACTCGCTGCGCTCGGTCGTTCGGCTGCGGCGAGCGGTATCAGCTCACTCAAAGGCGG
TAATACGGTTATCCACAGAATCAGGGGATAACGCAGGAAAGAACATGTGAGCAAAAGGCCAGCAAAAGGC
CAGGAACCGTAAAAAGGCCGCGTTGCTGGCGTTTTTCCATAGGCTCCGCCCCCCTGACGAGCATCACAAA
AATCGACGCTCAAGTCAGAGGTGGCGAAACCCGACAGGACTATAAAGATACCAGGCGTTTCCCCCTGGAA
GCTCCCTCGTGCGCTCTCCTGTTCCGACCCTGCCGCTTACCGGATACCTGTCCGCCTTTCTCCCTTCGGG
AAGCGTGGCGCTTTCTCATAGCTCACGCTGTAGGTATCTCAGTTCGGTGTAGGTCGTTCGCTCCAAGCTG
GGCTGTGTGCACGAACCCCCCGTTCAGCCCGACCGCTGCGCCTTATCCGGTAACTATCGTCTTGAGTCCA
ACCCGGTAAGACACGACTTATCGCCACTGGCAGCAGCCACTGGTAACAGGATTAGCAGAGCGAGGTATGT
AGGCGGTGCTACAGAGTTCTTGAAGTGGTGGCCTAACTACGGCTACACTAGAAGAACAGTATTTGGTATC
TGCGCTCTGCTGAAGCCAGTTACCTTCGGAAAAAGAGTTGGTAGCTCTTGATCCGGCAAACAAACCACCG
CTGGTAGCGGTGGTTTTTTTGTTTGCAAGCAGCAGATTACGCGCAGAAAAAAAGGATCTCAAGAAGATCC
TTTGATCTTTTCTACGGGGTCTGACGCTCAGTGGAACGAAAACTCACGTTAAGGGATTTTGGTCATGAGA
TTATCAAAAAGGATCTTCACCTAGATCCTTTTAAATTAAAAATGAAGTTTTAAATCAATCTAAAGTATAT
ATGAGTAAACTTGGTCTGACAGTTACCAATGCTTAATCAGTGAGGCACCTATCTCAGCGATCTGTCTATT
TCGTTCATCCATAGTTGCCTGACTCCCCGTCGTGTAGATAACTACGATACGGGAGGGCTTACCATCTGGC
CCCAGTGCTGCAATGATACCGCGAGACCCACGCTCACCGGCTCCAGATTTATCAGCAATAAACCAGCCAG
CCGGAAGGGCCGAGCGCAGAAGTGGTCCTGCAACTTTATCCGCCTCCATCCAGTCTATTAATTGTTGCCG
GGAAGCTAGAGTAAGTAGTTCGCCAGTTAATAGTTTGCGCAACGTTGTTGCCATTGCTACAGGCATCGTG
GTGTCACGCTCGTCGTTTGGTATGGCTTCATTCAGCTCCGGTTCCCAACGATCAAGGCGAGTTACATGAT
CCCCCATGTTGTGCAAAAAAGCGGTTAGCTCCTTCGGTCCTCCGATCGTTGTCAGAAGTAAGTTGGCCGC
AGTGTTATCACTCATGGTTATGGCAGCACTGCATAATTCTCTTACTGTCATGCCATCCGTAAGATGCTTT
TCTGTGACTGGTGAGTACTCAACCAAGTCATTCTGAGAATAGTGTATGCGGCGACCGAGTTGCTCTTGCC
CGGCGTCAATACGGGATAATACCGCGCCACATAGCAGAACTTTAAAAGTGCTCATCATTGGAAAACGTTC
TTCGGGGCGAAAACTCTCAAGGATCTTACCGCTGTTGAGATCCAGTTCGATGTAACCCACTCGTGCACCC
AACTGATCTTCAGCATCTTTTACTTTCACCAGCGTTTCTGGGTGAGCAAAAACAGGAAGGCAAAATGCCG
CAAAAAAGGGAATAAGGGCGACACGGAAATGTTGAATACTCATACTCTTCCTTTTTCAATATTATTGAAG
CATTTATCAGGGTTATTGTCTCATGAGCGGATACATATTTGAATGTATTTAGAAAAATAAACAAATAGGG
GTTCCGCGCACATTTCCCCGAAAAGTGCCACCTGACGTCTAAGAAACCATTATTATCATGACATTAACCT
ATAAAAATAGGCGTATCACGAGGCCCTTTCGTC
Features (pLannotate 1.2.2; 22 found; start..end, strand, type, name):
    137..236     +  misc_feature   bom (fragment): basis of mobility region from pBR322
    242..399     -  CDS            lacZα (fragment): LacZα fragment of β-galactosidase; lacZ fragment
    409..442     -  protein_bind   loxP511: Cre-mediated recombination occurs in the 8-bp core sequence (GTATACAT). loxP511 sites are compatible with each other, but incompatible with wild-type loxP sites. Cre recombinase
    447..826     +  enhancer       CMV enhancer: human cytomegalovirus immediate early enhancer
   1104..2120    +  intron         chimeric intron: chimera between introns from chicken β-actin and rabbit β-globin
   2118..2174    +  CDS            HBB (fragment): HBB_LEPEU - Experimental evidence at protein level: Swiss-Prot protein existence level 1. Involved in oxygen transport from the lung to the various peripheral tissues. From Lepus europaeus (European hare).
   2257..2559    +  CDS            MECP2 (fragment): MECP2_HUMAN - Experimental evidence at protein level: Swiss-Prot protein existence level 1. Chromosomal protein that binds to methylated DNA. It can bind specifically to a single methyl-CpG pair. It is not influenced by sequences flanking the methyl-CpGs. Mediates transcriptional repression through interaction with histone deacetylase and the corepressor SIN3A. Binds both 5-methylcytosine (5mC) and 5-hydroxymethylcytosine (5hmC)- containing DNA, with a preference for 5-methylcytosine (5mC). From Homo sapiens (Human).
   2647..3363    +  CDS            EGFP: the original enhanced GFP (Yang et al., 1996) mammalian codon-optimized
   3486..3948    +  misc_feature   IRES: internal ribosome entry site (IRES) of the encephalomyocarditis virus (EMCV)
   3962..4561    +  CDS            PuroR: puromycin N-acetyltransferase; pac from Streptomyces alboniger; confers resistance to puromycin
   4610..4735    +  CDS            ble (fragment): BLE_KLEPN - Experimental evidence at protein level: Swiss-Prot protein existence level 1. Binding protein with a strong affinity to the bleomycin family of antibiotics. Binds to CL990; an antimitotic-antibiotic compound. From Klebsiella pneumoniae.
   4730..4851    +  polyA_signal   SV40 poly(A) signal: SV40 polyadenylation signal
   4885..4918    +  protein_bind   loxP511: Cre-mediated recombination occurs in the 8-bp core sequence (GTATACAT). loxP511 sites are compatible with each other, but incompatible with wild-type loxP sites. Cre recombinase
   4921..4939    +  misc_feature   MCS (fragment): pUC18/19 multiple cloning site
   4976..4992    -  protein_bind   lac operator: The lac repressor binds to the lac operator to inhibit transcription in E. coli. This inhibition can be relieved by adding lactose or isopropyl-β-D-thiogalactopyranoside (IPTG). lac repressor encoded by lacI
   5000..5030    -  promoter       lac promoter: promoter for the E. coli lac operon
   5045..5066    -  protein_bind   CAP binding site: CAP binding activates transcription in the presence of cAMP. E. coli catabolite activator protein
   5079..5171    -  CDS            lacI (fragment): lac repressor; lacI; The lac repressor binds to the lac operator to inhibit transcription in E. coli. This inhibition can be relieved by adding lactose or isopropyl-β-D-thiogalactopyranoside (IPTG).
   5354..5942    -  rep_origin     ori: high-copy-number ColE1/pMB1/pBR322/pUC origin of replication
   6113..6973    -  CDS            AmpR: β-lactamase; bla; confers resistance to ampicillin, carbenicillin, and related antibiotics
   6974..7078    -  promoter       AmpR promoter: bla
   7173..35      +  CDS            rop (fragment) (across the origin): Rop protein, which maintains plasmids at low copy number; rop
