[The description below was written by a language model from this plasmid's Addgene catalogue record and pLannotate feature annotations shown in this document.]
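Description:
pv6_MECP2_MBD-R133C is a 7.2 kb mammalian expression and targeting plasmid built on the parBit_v6 backbone, designed for making stable cell lines by recombination-mediated cassette exchange (RMCE). It is propagated in E. coli through a high-copy ColE1/pUC-type origin and selected with ampicillin via the β-lactamase gene. The remaining bacterial elements (lacZα, lac promoter/operator, lacI, bom and rop fragments) are remnants of the pUC-style cloning backbone.

The mammalian cassette is flanked by two loxP511 sites annotated in opposite orientations. These heterospecific sites recombine with each other but not with wild-type loxP, so Cre can swap the intervening DNA into a genomic landing pad carrying matching sites. Between them, a CAGGS promoter (annotated as the CMV enhancer and the chicken β-actin/rabbit β-globin chimeric intron) drives the methyl-CpG-binding domain (MBD) of mouse MECP2 carrying the R133C substitution. The annotation tool matched this region to the human MECP2 entry, presumably reflecting sequence conservation. According to the catalogue fields, the domain carries an N-terminal AviTag, a short peptide that can be biotinylated by BirA, although this tag is not picked up in the feature table. EGFP is fused at the C terminus for visualisation. Downstream, an EMCV IRES allows translation of puromycin N-acetyltransferase from the same transcript, linking drug selection to expression of the fusion, and an SV40 polyadenylation signal ends the unit. A short ble fragment before the poly(A) signal appears to be a cloning remnant.

The stated purpose is RMCE-based cell line generation and stable expression of the mutant MBD. The associated publication concerns identifying protein interactomes at chromatin marks. The record does not state what role the R133C variant plays in those experiments.
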