Addgene plasmid #179409: pv6_MECP2_MBD-R133C
Purpose: Cell line generation via recombination-mediated cassette exchange (RMCE) and stable expression of MECP2_MBD(R133C)
Depositing lab: Tuncay Baubec. Depositing organization: University of Zurich. Publication: ChromID identifies the protein interactome at chromatin marks. Villasenor R, Pfaendler R, Ambrosi C, Butz S, Giuliani S, Bryan E, Sheahan TW, Gable AL, Schmolka N, Manzo M, Wirz J, Feller C, von Mering C, Aebersold R, Voigt P, Baubec T. Nat Biotechnol. 2020 Mar 2. pii: 10.1038/s41587-020-0434-2. doi: 10.1038/s41587-020-0434-2. PubMed 32123383.
Backbone
  Vector backbone: parBit_v6
  Vector type: Mammalian Expression
Growth in bacteria
  Bacterial resistance: Ampicillin, 100 μg/mL
  Growth temperature: 37°C
  Growth strain: DH5alpha
  Copy number: High Copy
Gene/Insert
  Gene/Insert name: MECP2_MBD(R133C) (alt name: MBD domain of MECP2)
  Species: M. musculus (mouse)
  Mutation: MBD R133C
  Entrez Gene: Mecp2 (a.k.a. 1500041B07Rik, D630021H01Rik, Mbd5, WBP10)
  Promoter: CAGGS
  Tag / fusion protein: AviTag (N terminal on insert); EGFP (C terminal on insert)
  Cloning method: Gibson Cloning
  Sequencing primers: 5′ CTGGTTGTTGTGCTGTCTC
Terms and licenses: Academic/Nonprofit Terms; Industry Terms: Not Available to Industry
How to cite: pv6_MECP2_MBD-R133C was a gift from Tuncay Baubec (Addgene plasmid # 179409 ; http://n2t.net/addgene:179409 ; RRID:Addgene_179409)
